>Addgene plasmid #14312 | pAG414GPD-EGFP-ccdB | depositor full sequence | sequence record 7975 | Author sequence
GACGAAAGGGCCTCGTGATACGCCTATTTTTATAGGTTAATGTCATGATAATAATGGTTTCTTAGGACGG
ATCGCTTGCCTGTAACTTACACGCGCCTCGTATCTTTTAATGATGGAATAATTTGGGAATTTACTCTGTG
TTTATTTATTTTTATGTTTTGTATTTGGATTTTAGAAAGTAAATAAAGAAGGTAGAAGAGTTACGGAATG
AAGAAAAAAAAATAAACAAAGGTTTAAAAAATTTCAACAAAAAGCGTACTTTACATATATATTTATTAGA
CAAGAAAAGCAGATTAAATAGATATACATTCGATTAACGATAAGTAAAATGTAAAATCACAGGATTTTCG
TGTGTGGTCTTCTACACAGACAAGATGAAACAATTCGGCATTAATACCTGAGAGCAGGAAGAGCAAGATA
AAAGGTAGTATTTGTTGGCGATCCCCCTAGAGTCTTTTACATCTTCGGAAAACAAAAACTATTTTTTCTT
TAATTTCTTTTTTTACTTTCTATTTTTAATTTATATATTTATATTAAAAAATTTAAATTATAATTATTTT
TATAGCACGTGATGAAAAGGACCCAGGTGGCACTTTTCGGGGAAATGTGCGCGGAACCCCTATTTGTTTA
TTTTTCTAAATACATTCAAATATGTATCCGCTCATGAGACAATAACCCTGATAAATGCTTCAATAATATT
GAAAAAGGAAGAGTATGAGTATTCAACATTTCCGTGTCGCCCTTATTCCCTTTTTTGCGGCATTTTGCCT
TCCTGTTTTTGCTCACCCAGAAACGCTGGTGAAAGTAAAAGATGCTGAAGATCAGTTGGGTGCACGAGTG
GGTTACATCGAACTGGATCTCAACAGCGGTAAGATCCTTGAGAGTTTTCGCCCCGAAGAACGTTTTCCAA
TGATGAGCACTTTTAAAGTTCTGCTATGTGGCGCGGTATTATCCCGTATTGACGCCGGGCAAGAGCAACT
CGGTCGCCGCATACACTATTCTCAGAATGACTTGGTTGAGTACTCACCAGTCACAGAAAAGCATCTTACG
GATGGCATGACAGTAAGAGAATTATGCAGTGCTGCCATAACCATGAGTGATAACACTGCGGCCAACTTAC
TTCTGACAACGATCGGAGGACCGAAGGAGCTAACCGCTTTTTTGCACAACATGGGGGATCATGTAACTCG
CCTTGATCGTTGGGAACCGGAGCTGAATGAAGCCATACCAAACGACGAGCGTGACACCACGATGCCTGTA
GCAATGGCAACAACGTTGCGCAAACTATTAACTGGCGAACTACTTACTCTAGCTTCCCGGCAACAATTAA
TAGACTGGATGGAGGCGGATAAAGTTGCAGGACCACTTCTGCGCTCGGCCCTTCCGGCTGGCTGGTTTAT
TGCTGATAAATCTGGAGCCGGTGAGCGTGGGTCTCGCGGTATCATTGCAGCACTGGGGCCAGATGGTAAG
CCCTCCCGTATCGTAGTTATCTACACGACGGGGAGTCAGGCAACTATGGATGAACGAAATAGACAGATCG
CTGAGATAGGTGCCTCACTGATTAAGCATTGGTAACTGTCAGACCAAGTTTACTCATATATACTTTAGAT
TGATTTAAAACTTCATTTTTAATTTAAAAGGATCTAGGTGAAGATCCTTTTTGATAATCTCATGACCAAA
ATCCCTTAACGTGAGTTTTCGTTCCACTGAGCGTCAGACCCCGTAGAAAAGATCAAAGGATCTTCTTGAG
ATCCTTTTTTTCTGCGCGTAATCTGCTGCTTGCAAACAAAAAAACCACCGCTACCAGCGGTGGTTTGTTT
GCCGGATCAAGAGCTACCAACTCTTTTTCCGAAGGTAACTGGCTTCAGCAGAGCGCAGATACCAAATACT
GTCCTTCTAGTGTAGCCGTAGTTAGGCCACCACTTCAAGAACTCTGTAGCACCGCCTACATACCTCGCTC
TGCTAATCCTGTTACCAGTGGCTGCTGCCAGTGGCGATAAGTCGTGTCTTACCGGGTTGGACTCAAGACG
ATAGTTACCGGATAAGGCGCAGCGGTCGGGCTGAACGGGGGGTTCGTGCACACAGCCCAGCTTGGAGCGA
ACGACCTACACCGAACTGAGATACCTACAGCGTGAGCTATGAGAAAGCGCCACGCTTCCCGAAGGGAGAA
AGGCGGACAGGTATCCGGTAAGCGGCAGGGTCGGAACAGGAGAGCGCACGAGGGAGCTTCCAGGGGGAAA
CGCCTGGTATCTTTATAGTCCTGTCGGGTTTCGCCACCTCTGACTTGAGCGTCGATTTTTGTGATGCTCG
TCAGGGGGGCGGAGCCTATGGAAAAACGCCAGCAACGCGGCCTTTTTACGGTTCCTGGCCTTTTGCTGGC
CTTTTGCTCACATGTTCTTTCCTGCGTTATCCCCTGATTCTGTGGATAACCGTATTACCGCCTTTGAGTG
AGCTGATACCGCTCGCCGCAGCCGAACGACCGAGCGCAGCGAGTCAGTGAGCGAGGAAGCGGAAGAGCGC
CCAATACGCAAACCGCCTCTCCCCGCGCGTTGGCCGATTCATTAATGCAGCTGGCACGACAGGTTTCCCG
ACTGGAAAGCGGGCAGTGAGCGCAACGCAATTAATGTGAGTTACCTCACTCATTAGGCACCCCAGGCTTT
ACACTTTATGCTTCCGGCTCCTATGTTGTGTGGAATTGTGAGCGGATAACAATTTCACACAGGAAACAGC
TATGACCATGATTACGCCAAGCGCGCAATTAACCCTCACTAAAGGGAACAAAAGCTGGAGCTCTTCGAGT
TTATCATTATCAATACTCGCCATTTCAAAGAATACGTAAATAATTAATAGTAGTGATTTTCCTAACTTTA
TTTAGTCAAAAAATTAGCCTTTTAATTCTGCTGTAACCCGTACATGCCCAAAATAGGGGGCGGGTTACAC
AGAATATATAACACCGAAGGTGCCTGGGTGAACAGGTTTATTCCTGGCATCCACTAAATATAATGGAGCC
CGCTTTTTAAGCTGGCATCCAGAAAAAAAAAGAATCCCAGCACCAAAATATTGTTTTCTTCACCAACCAT
CAGTTCATAGGTCCATTCTCTTAGCGCAACTACAGAGAACAGGGGCACAAACAGGCAAAAAACGGGCACA
ACCTCAATGGAGTGATGCAACCTGCCTGGAGTAAATGATGACACAAGGCAATTGACCCACGCATGTATCT
ATCTCATTTTCTTACACCTTCTATTACCTTCTGCTCTCTCTGATTTGGAAAAAGCTGAAAAAAAAGGTTG
AAACCAGTTCCCTGAAATTATTCCCCTACTTGACTAATAAGTATATAAAGACGGTAGGTATTGATTGTAA
TTCTGTAAATCTATTTCTTAAACTTCTTAAATTCTACTTTTATAGTTAGTCTTTTTTTTAGTTTTAAAAC
ACCAGAACTTAGTTTCGACGGATTCTAGAACTAGTGGATCCCCCGGGACAAAATGGTGAGCAAGGGCGAG
GAGCTGTTCACCGGGGTGGTGCCCATCCTGGTCGAGCTGGACGGCGACGTAAACGGCCACAAGTTCAGCG
TGTCCGGCGAGGGCGAGGGCGATGCCACCTACGGCAAGCTGACCCTGAAGTTCATCTGCACCACCGGCAA
GCTGCCCGTGCCCTGGCCCACCCTCGTGACCACCCTGACCTACGGCGTGCAGTGCTTCAGCCGCTACCCC
GACCACATGAAGCAGCACGACTTCTTCAAGTCCGCCATGCCCGAAGGCTACGTCCAGGAGCGCACCATCT
TCTTCAAGGACGACGGCAACTACAAGACCCGCGCCGAGGTGAAGTTCGAGGGCGACACCCTGGTGAACCG
CATCGAGCTGAAGGGCATCGACTTCAAGGAGGACGGCAACATCCTGGGGCACAAGCTGGAGTACAACTAC
AACAGCCACAACGTCTATATCATGGCCGACAAGCAGAAGAACGGCATCAAGGTGAACTTCAAGATCCGCC
ACAACATCGAGGACGGCAGCGTGCAGCTCGCCGACCACTACCAGCAGAACACCCCCATCGGCGACGGCCC
CGTGCTGCTGCCCGACAACCACTACCTGAGCACCCAGTCCGCCCTGAGCAAAGACCCCAACGAGAAGCGC
GATCACATGGTCCTGCTGGAGTTCGTGACCGCCGCCGGGATCACTCTCGGCATGGACGAGCTGTACAAGG
GTGGACCAGGTGGTGGACATCAAACAAGTTTGTACAAAAAAGCTGAACGAGAAACGTAAAATGATATAAA
TATCAATATATTAAATTAGATTTTGCATAAAAAACAGACTACATAATACTGTAAAACACAACATATCCAG
TCACTATGGCGGCCGCATTAGGCACCCCAGGCTTTACACTTTATGCTTCCGGCTCGTATAATGTGTGGAT
TTTGAGTTAGGATCCGTCGAGATTTTCAGGAGCTAAGGAAGCTAAAATGGAGAAAAAAATCACTGGATAT
ACCACCGTTGATATATCCCAATGGCATCGTAAAGAACATTTTGAGGCATTTCAGTCAGTTGCTCAATGTA
CCTATAACCAGACCGTTCAGCTGGATATTACGGCCTTTTTAAAGACCGTAAAGAAAAATAAGCACAAGTT
TTATCCGGCCTTTATTCACATTCTTGCCCGCCTGATGAATGCTCATCCGGAATTCCGTATGGCAATGAAA
GACGGTGAGCTGGTGATATGGGATAGTGTTCACCCTTGTTACACCGTTTTCCATGAGCAAACTGAAACGT
TTTCATCGCTCTGGAGTGAATACCACGACGATTTCCGGCAGTTTCTACACATATATTCGCAAGATGTGGC
GTGTTACGGTGAAAACCTGGCCTATTTCCCTAAAGGGTTTATTGAGAATATGTTTTTCGTCTCAGCCAAT
CCCTGGGTGAGTTTCACCAGTTTTGATTTAAACGTGGCCAATATGGACAACTTCTTCGCCCCCGTTTTCA
CCATGGGCAAATATTATACGCAAGGCGACAAGGTGCTGATGCCGCTGGCGATTCAGGTTCATCATGCCGT
CTGTGATGGCTTCCATGTCGGCAGAATGCTTAATGAATTACAACAGTACTGCGATGAGTGGCAGGGCGGG
GCGTAAACGCCGCGTGGATCCGGCTTACTAAAAGCCAGATAACAGTATGCGTATTTGCGCGCTGATTTTT
GCGGTATAAGAATATATACTGATATGTATACCCGAAGTATGTCAAAAAGAGGTATGCTATGAAGCAGCGT
ATTACAGTGACAGTTGACAGCGACAGCTATCAGTTGCTCAAGGCATATATGATGTCAATATCTCCGGTCT
GGTAAGCACAACCATGCAGAATGAAGCCCGTCGTCTGCGTGCCGAACGCTGGAAAGCGGAAAATCAGGAA
GGGATGGCTGAGGTCGCCCGGTTTATTGAAATGAACGGCTCTTTTGCTGACGAGAACAGGGGCTGGTGAA
ATGCAGTTTAAGGTTTACACCTATAAAAGAGAGAGCCGTTATCGTCTGTTTGTGGATGTACAGAGTGATA
TTATTGACACGCCCGGGCGACGGATGGTGATCCCCCTGGCCAGTGCACGTCTGCTGTCAGATAAAGTCTC
CCGTGAACTTTACCCGGTGGTGCATATCGGGGATGAAAGCTGGCGCATGATGACCACCGATATGGCCAGT
GTGCCGGTCTCCGTTATCGGGGAAGAAGTGGCTGATCTCAGCCACCGCGAAAATGACATCAAAAACGCCA
TTAACCTGATGTTCTGGGGAATATAAATGTCAGGCTCCCTTATACACAGCCAGTCTGCAGGTCGACCATA
GTGACTGGATATGTTGTGTTTTACAGTATTATGTAGTCTGTTTTTTATGCAAAATCTAATTTAATATATT
GATATTTATATCATTTTACGTTTCTCGTTCAGCTTTCTTGTACAAAGTGGTTCGATGTCATGTAATTAGT
TATGTCACGCTTACATTCACGCCCTCCCCCCACATCCGCTCTAACCGAAAAGGAAGGAGTTAGACAACCT
GAAGTCTAGGTCCCTATTTATTTTTTTATAGTTATGTTAGTATTAAGAACGTTATTTATATTTCAAATTT
TTCTTTTTTTTCTGTACAGACGCGTGTACGCATGTAACATTATACTGAAAACCTTGCTTGAGAAGGTTTT
GGGACGCTCGAAGGCTTTAATTTGCGGCCGGTACCCAATTCGCCCTATAGTGAGTCGTATTACGCGCGCT
CACTGGCCGTCGTTTTACAACGTCGTGACTGGGAAAACCCTGGCGTTACCCAACTTAATCGCCTTGCAGC
ACATCCCCCTTTCGCCAGCTGGCGTAATAGCGAAGAGGCCCGCACCGATCGCCCTTCCCAACAGTTGCGC
AGCCTGAATGGCGAATGGCGCG
[124 nt withheld, positions 6393-6516]
C
[91 nt withheld, positions 6518-6608]
A
[49 nt withheld, positions 6610-6658]
CCTTTGACGTTGGAGTCCACGTTCTTT
[37 nt withheld, positions 6686-6722]
ACCCTATCTCGGTCTATTCTTTTGATTTATAAGGGATTTTGCCGATTTCGGCCTATTGGTTAAAAAATGA
GCTGATTTAACAAAAATTTAACGCGAATTTTAACAAAATATTAACGTTTACAATTTCCTGATGCGGTATT
TTCTCCTTACGCATCTGTGCGGTATTTCACACCGCATAGGCAAGTGCACAAACAATACTTAAATAAATAC
TACTCAGTAATAACCTATTTCTTAGCATTTTTGACGAAATTTGCTATTTTGTTAGAGTCTTTTACACCAT
TTGTCTCCACACCTCCGCTTACATCAACACCAATAACGCCATTTAATCTAAGCGCATCACCAACATTTTC
TGGCGTCAGTCCACCAGCTAACATAAAATGTAAGCTTTCGGGGCTCTCTTGCCTTCCAACCCAGTCAGAA
ATCGAGTTCCAATCCAAAAGTTCACCTGTCCCACCTGCTTCTGAATCAAACAAGGGAATAAACGAATGAG
GTTTCTGTGAAGCTGCACTGAGTAGTATGTTGCAGTCTTTTGGAAATACGAGTCTTTTAATAACTGGCAA
ACCGAGGAACTCTTGGTATTCTTGCCACGACTCATCTCCATGCAGTTGGACGATATCAATGCCGTAATCA
TTGACCAGAGCCAAAACATCCTCCTTAGGTTGATTACGAAACACGCCAACCAAGTATTTCGGAGTGCCTG
AACTATTTTTATATGCTTTTACAAGACTTGAAATTTTCCTTGCAATAACCGGGTCAATTGTTCTCTTTCT
ATTGGGCACACATATAATACCCAGCAAGTCAGCATCGGAATCTAGAGCACATTCTGCGGCCTCTGTGCTC
TGCAAGCCGCAAACTTTCACCAATGGACCAGAACTACCTGTGAAATTAATAACAGACATACTCCAAGCTG
CCTTTGTGTGCTTAATCACGTATACTCACGTGCTCAATAGTCACCAATGCCCTCCCTCTTGGCCCTCTCC
TTTTCTTTTTTCGACCGAATTAATTCTTAATCGGCAAAAAAAGAAAAGCTCCGGATCAAGATTGTACGTA
AGGTGACAAGCTATTTTTCAATAAAGAATATCTTCCACTACTGCCATCTGGCGTCATAACTGCAAAGTAC
ACATATATTACGATGCTGTCTATTAAATGCTTCCTATATTATATATATAGTAATGTCGTTTATGGTGCAC
TCTCAGTACAATCTGCTCTGATGCCGCATAGTTAAGCCAGCCCCGACACCCGCCAACACCCGCTGACGCG
CCCTGACGGGCTTGTCTGCTCCCGGCATCCGCTTACAGACAAGCTGTGACCGTCTCCGGGAGCTGCATGT
GTCAGAGGTTTTCACCGTCATCACCGAAACGCGCGA
Features (pLannotate 1.2.2; 28 found; start..end, strand, type, name):
     70..573     -  misc_feature   CEN/ARS: S. cerevisiae CEN6 centromere fused to an autonomously replicating sequence
    610..714     +  promoter       AmpR promoter: bla
    715..1575    +  CDS            AmpR: β-lactamase; bla; confers resistance to ampicillin, carbenicillin, and related antibiotics
   1746..2334    +  rep_origin     ori: high-copy-number ColE1/pMB1/pBR322/pUC origin of replication
   2517..2609    +  CDS            lacI (fragment): lac repressor; lacI; The lac repressor binds to the lac operator to inhibit transcription in E. coli. This inhibition can be relieved by adding lactose or isopropyl-β-D-thiogalactopyranoside (IPTG).
   2622..2643    +  protein_bind   CAP binding site: CAP binding activates transcription in the presence of cAMP. E. coli catabolite activator protein
   2658..2688    +  promoter       lac promoter: promoter for the E. coli lac operon
   2696..2712    +  protein_bind   lac operator: The lac repressor binds to the lac operator to inhibit transcription in E. coli. This inhibition can be relieved by adding lactose or isopropyl-β-D-thiogalactopyranoside (IPTG). lac repressor encoded by lacI
   2757..2775    +  promoter       T3 promoter: promoter for bacteriophage T3 RNA polymerase
   2804..3448    +  promoter       GAP promoter: S. cerevisiae TDH3; promoter for glyceraldehyde-3-phosphate dehydrogenase
   3454..3477    +  misc_feature   MCS (fragment): pBluescript multiple cloning site
   3483..4199    +  CDS            EGFP: EGFP is a basic (constitutively fluorescent) green fluorescent protein published in 1996, derived from Aequorea victoria. It is reported to be a rapidly-maturing weak dimer with moderate acid sensitivity.
   4224..4348    +  protein_bind   attR1: mutant version of attR; recombination site for the Gateway® LR reaction LR Clonase™
   4373..4403    +  promoter       lac UV5 promoter: E. coli lac promoter with an "up" mutation
   4427..4456    +  promoter       cat promoter (fragment): promoter of the E. coli cat gene encoding chloramphenicol acetyltransferase
   4457..5116    +  CDS            CmR: chloramphenicol acetyltransferase; cat; confers resistance to chloramphenicol
   5298..5456    +  CDS            ccdA (fragment): CCDA_ECO57 - Also known as H, letA. Experimental evidence at protein level: Swiss-Prot protein existence level 1. Antitoxin component of a type II toxin-antitoxin (TA) system which inhibits the post-segregational killing (PSK) of plasmid-free cells, also referred to as a plasmid addiction system. Binds to and blocks the activity of CcdB; will also remove bound CcdB protein from the CcdB-GyrA complex by forming a CcdA-CcdB complex, a process termed rejuvenation. Functions as a transcriptional corepressor for the ccdAB operon, repression also requires CcdB (By similarity). From Escherichia coli
   5461..5763    +  CDS            ccdB: CCDB_ECOLI - Also known as G, letB, letD. Experimental evidence at protein level: Swiss-Prot protein existence level 1. Toxic component of a type II toxin-antitoxin (TA) system, functioning in plasmid maintainence. Responsible for the post- segregational killing (PSK) of plasmid-free cells, also referred to as a plasmid addiction system. Half-life of over 2 hours. Cell killing by CcdB is accompanied by filamentation, defects in chromosome and plasmid segregation, defects in cell division, formation of anucleate cells, decreased DNA synthesis and plasmid loss. Interferes with the activity of DN
   5807..5931    -  protein_bind   attR2: mutant version of attR; recombination site for the Gateway® LR reaction LR Clonase™
   5938..6185    +  terminator     CYC1 terminator: S. cerevisiae CYC1; transcription terminator for CYC1
   6204..6222    -  promoter       T7 promoter: promoter for bacteriophage T7 RNA polymerase
   6230..6385    +  CDS            lacZα (fragment): LacZα fragment of β-galactosidase; lacZ fragment
   6393..6848    +  rep_origin     f1 ori (sequence partly withheld): f1 bacteriophage origin of replication; arrow indicates direction of (+) strand synthesis
   6849..6900    -  misc_feature   bom (fragment): basis of mobility region from pBR322
   6947..7621    -  CDS            TRP1: phosphoribosylanthranilate isomerase, required for tryptophan biosynthesis; S. cerevisiae TRP1; yeast auxotrophic marker
   7622..7902    -  promoter       TRP1 promoter: S. cerevisiae TRP1
   7903..7952    -  misc_feature   bom (fragment): basis of mobility region from pBR322
   8054..1       -  CDS            rop (fragment) (across the origin): Rop protein, which maintains plasmids at low copy number; rop
