[The description below was written by a language model from this plasmid's Addgene catalogue record and pLannotate feature annotations shown in this document.]
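Description:
pAG414GPD-EGFP-ccdB is an empty Gateway destination vector for protein expression in Saccharomyces cerevisiae, built on the pRS414 shuttle backbone. It is a centromeric plasmid: the CEN6/ARS element provides replication and stable, low-copy segregation in yeast, and the TRP1 gene with its own promoter allows selection in tryptophan auxotrophs. In E. coli it replicates from a ColE1/pUC-type origin and carries ampicillin resistance on the backbone. An f1 origin and remnants of the pBluescript-derived lacZα/MCS region, with flanking T3 and T7 promoters, are also present.

The expression unit runs from the constitutive GPD (TDH3, glyceraldehyde-3-phosphate dehydrogenase) promoter into an EGFP coding sequence, followed by the Gateway cassette and the CYC1 transcription terminator. The cassette is bounded by attR1 and attR2 and contains a chloramphenicol acetyltransferase gene and the ccdB toxin gene. Because CcdB poisons DNA gyrase in ordinary E. coli strains, the unrecombined vector has to be maintained in a ccdB-tolerant host, with chloramphenicol plus ampicillin selecting for retention of the cassette. In an LR recombination with an attL-flanked entry clone, the CmR/ccdB segment is exchanged for the gene of interest, and ccdB counterselection removes unreacted vector when the products are transformed into a standard strain.

The resulting clones express the inserted open reading frame as a fusion with EGFP at its N terminus, provided it is in frame with the attR1-derived linker. The plasmid belongs to a suite of yeast Gateway vectors designed for high-throughput genetic analysis, and this member suits constitutive, near single-copy expression of fluorescently tagged proteins, for example for localisation studies. The depositor notes that the full sequence is a reference and may not match the physical plasmid exactly.
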