Addgene plasmid #14312: pAG414GPD-EGFP-ccdB
Purpose: (Empty Backbone)
Depositing lab: Susan Lindquist. Depositing organization: Whitehead Institute for Biomedical Research. Publication: A suite of Gateway cloning vectors for high-throughput genetic analysis in Saccharomyces cerevisiae. Alberti S, Gitler AD, Lindquist S. Yeast. 2007 Oct . 24(10):913-9. 10.1002/yea.1502 PubMed 17583893.
Backbone
  Vector backbone: pRS414
  Vector type: Yeast Expression ; Gateway Destination
  Selectable markers: TRP1
Growth in bacteria
  Bacterial resistance: Chloramphenicol and Ampicillin, 25 & 100 μg/mL
  Growth temperature: 37°C
  Growth strain: ccdB Survival
  Growth instructions: DB3.1, ccdB Survival
  Copy number: Unknown
Gene/Insert
  Gene/Insert name: None
  Tag / fusion protein: EGFP (N terminal on backbone)
  Cloning method: Gateway Cloning
  Sequencing primers: 5′ EGFP-C
Terms and licenses: Academic/Nonprofit Terms; Industry Terms: Not Available to Industry
Depositor comments: Type of plasmid: CEN. This plasmid contains the Gateway technology from Invitrogen; Invitrogen requires purchasing of Gateway Clonase for carrying out the Gateway recombinational cloning reaction http://www.invitrogen.com Please note that the full plasmid sequence is provided as a reference only, and may not match the exact sequence of the plasmid.
How to cite: pAG414GPD-EGFP-ccdB was a gift from Susan Lindquist (Addgene plasmid # 14312 ; http://n2t.net/addgene:14312 ; RRID:Addgene_14312)
