>Addgene plasmid #14312 | pAG414GPD-EGFP-ccdB | addgene partial sequence | sequence record 20856 | EXFP-R 5'-GTCTTGTAGTTGCCGTCGTC-3'
TAGCCTTCGGGCATGGCGGACTTGAAGAAGTCGTGCTGCTTCATGTGGTCGGGGTAGCGGCTGAAGCACT
GCACGCCGTAGGTCAGGGTGGTCACGAGGGTGGGCCAGGGCACGGGCAGCTTGCCGGTGGTGCAGATGAA
CTTCAGGGTCAGCTTGCCGTAGGTGGCATCGCCCTCGCCCTCGCCGGACACGCTGAACTTGTGGCCGTTT
ACGTCGCCGTCCAGCTCGACCAGGATGGGCACCACCCCGGTGAACAGCTCCTCGCCCTTGCTCACCATTT
TGTCCCGGGGGATCCACTAGTTCTAGAATCCGTCGAAACTAAGTTCTGGTGTTTTAAAACTAAAAAAAAG
ACTAACTATAAAAGTAGAATTTAAGAAGTTTAAGAAATAGATTTACAGAATTACAATCAATACCTACCGT
CTTTATATACTTATTAGTCAAGTAGGGGAATAATTTCAGGGAACTGGTTTCAACCTTTTTTTTCAGCTTT
TTCCAAATCAAAGAGAGCAGAAGGTAATAGAAGGTGTAAGAAAATGAGATAGATACATGCGTGGGTCAAT
TGCCTTGTGTCATC
