>Addgene plasmid #14312 | pAG414GPD-EGFP-ccdB | addgene partial sequence | sequence record 20857 | 14312 with pRS_marker
GGAAGCATTTAATAGAACAGCATCGTAATATATGTGTACTTTGCAGTTATGACGCCAGATGGCAGTAGTG
GAAGATATTCTTTATTGAAAAATAGCTTGTCACCTTACGTACAATCTTGATCCGGAGCTTTTCTTTTTTT
GCCGATTAAGAATTAATTCGGTCGAAAAAAGAAAAGGAGAGGGCCAAGAGGGAGGGCATTGGTGACTATT
GAGCACGTGAGTATACGTGATTAAGCACACAAAGGCAGCTTGGAGTATGTCTGTTATTAATTTCACAGGT
AGTTCTGGTCCATTGGTGAAAGTTTGCGGCTTGCAGAGCACAGAGGCCGCAGAATGTGCTCTAGATTCCG
ATGCTGACTTGCTGGGTATTATATGTGTGCCCAATAGAAAGAGAACAATTGACCCGGTTATTGCAAGGAA
AATTTCAAGTCTTGTAAAAGCATATAAAAATAGTTCAGGCACTCCGAAATACTTGGTTGGCGTGTTTCGT
AATCAACCTAAGGAGGATGTTTTGGCTCTGGTCAATGATTACGGCATTGATATCGTCCAACTGCATGGA
